>Addgene plasmid #176174 | pMC8b-XII2up | addgene full sequence | sequence record 346229 | Addgene NGS Result
TGTTACCAGTGGCTGCTGCCAGTGGCGATAAGTCGTGTCTTACCGGGTTGGACTCAAGACGATAGTTACC
GGATAAGGCGCAGCGGTCGGGCTGAACGGGGGGTTCGTGCACACAGCCCAGCTTGGAGCGAACGACCTAC
ACCGAACTGAGATACCTACAGCGTGAGCTATGAGAAAGCGCCACGCTTCCCGAAGGGAGAAAGGCGGACA
GGTATCCGGTAAGCGGCAGGGTCGGAACAGGAGAGCGCACGAGGGAGCTTCCAGGGGGAAACGCCTGGTA
TCTTTATAGTCCTGTCGGGTTTCGCCACCTCTGACTTGAGCGTCGATTTTTGTGATGCTCGTCAGGGGGG
CGGAGCCTATGGAAAAACGCCAGCAACGCGGCCTTTTTACGGTTCCTGGCCTTTTGCTGGCCTTTTGCTC
ACATGTTCTTTCCTGCGTTATCCCCTGATTCTGTGGATAACCGTAGTCGGTCTCACAATGCGCTGAGGGT
TTAATCGGCATGCAAACATCTACACAATTAGCAAGGGCAATCCATATTTTGTCTTTTCGCGCCCTGGAAA
GGCCTAAGTAATGTCGTAAACGCATTCTATCTGTACTTCAACTCTCCTCTGTGCATTGGTTTGTGCAAAT
CACATTTTACGATACTGCCAGATATATGCAAAAAGAGAAAACCAAGGGACCAGAACAAAGCAAAATTACG
ATATTCTTCGAATTCCTTCGTGCTTGACTAAGACAAAGGGATGGACGTAGCGATTTTTAGCGGGCCAAGA
ACTGGTTCCGAAAAAGCACAGGTACACCGAACCCTCAGCTAAGGAGGGACAGCACCGATGCGGAAGGACA
AACTTTCTTTTTGCCTATCACAGTATCTTATCGAGCTAACTATTTTCGACACACATGAAAAAGCAGAAAT
ATTAACGAAAAAGAAAAGAAAGACCATGTCATGTACGGGCAATCAGAATCTGTAACAAGCGCCATTTTTT
TTTCTGTATCGGGCCCTCCTTACTGCTCTCCTTCCGTGTAACGCGTTATGATTAAGTCCTCAGCGAGCTC
GCCCTTGAGACCAGACCAATAAAAAACGCCCGGCGGCAACCGAGCGTTCTGAACAAATCCAGATGGAGTT
CTGAGGTCATTACTGGATCTATCAACAGGAGTCCAAGCGAGCTCGATATCAAATTACGCCCCGCCCTGCC
ACTCATCGCAGTACTGTTGTAATTCATTAAGCATTCTGCCGACATGGAAGCCATCACAAACGGCATGATG
AACCTGAATCGCCAGCGGCATCAGCACCTTGTCGCCTTGCGTATAATATTTGCCCATGGTGAAAACGGGG
GCGAAGAAGTTGTCCATATTGGCCACGTTTAAATCAAAACTGGTGAAACTCACCCAGGGATTGGCTGAAA
CGAAAAACATATTCTCAATAAACCCTTTAGGGAAATAGGCCAGGTTTTCACCGTAACACGCCACATCTTG
CGAATATATGTGTAGAAACTGCCGGAAATCGTCGTGGTATTCACTCCAGAGCGATGAAAACGTTTCAGTT
TGCTCATGGAAAACGGTGTAACAAGGGTGAACACTATCCCATATCACCAGCTCACCGTCTTTCATTGCCA
TACGAAATTCCGGATGAGCATTCATCAGGCGGGCAAGAATGTGAATAAAGGCCGGATAAAACTTGTGCTT
ATTTTTCTTTACGGTCTTTAAAAAGGCCGTAATATCCAGCTGAACGGTCTGGTTATAGGTACATTGAGCA
ACTGACTGAAATGCCTCAAAATGTTCTTTACGATGCCATTGGGATATATCAACGGTGGTATATCCAGTGA
TTTTTTTCTCCATTTTAGCTTCCTTAGCTCCTGAAAATCTCGATAACTCAAAAAATACGCCCGGTAGTGA
TCTTATTTCATTATGGTGAAAGTTGGAACCTCTTACGTGCCCGATCAATCATGACCAAAATCCCTTAACG
TGAGTTTTCGTTCCACTGAGCGTCAGACCCCGTAGAAAAGATCAAAGGATCTTCTTGAGATCCTTTTTTT
CTGCGCGTAATCTGCTGCTTGCAAACAAAAAAACCACCGCTACCAGCGGTGGTTTGTTTGCCGGATCAAG
AGCTACCAACTCTTTTTCCGAAGGTAACTGGCTTCAGCAGAGCGCAGATACCAAATACTGTTCTTCTAGT
GTAGCCGTAGTTAGGCCACCACTTCAAGAACTCTGTAGCACCGCCTACATACCTCGCTCTGCTAATCC
Features (pLannotate 1.2.2; 4 found; start..end, strand, type, name):
   1069..1103    -  terminator     lambda t0 terminator: minimal transcription terminator from phage lambda (Scholtissek and Grosse, 1987)
   1177..1833    -  CDS            cat: CAT_ECOLX - Experimental evidence at protein level: Swiss-Prot protein existence level 1. This enzyme is an effector of chloramphenicol resistance in bacteria. From Escherichia coli. This protein is used as a marker in many commonly used cloning vectors, such as pACYC184.
   1834..1931    -  promoter       cat promoter: promoter of the E. coli cat gene encoding chloramphenicol acetyltransferase
   2015..365     +  rep_origin     ori (across the origin): high-copy-number ColE1/pMB1/pBR322/pUC origin of replication
