[The description below was written by a language model from this plasmid's Addgene catalogue record and pLannotate feature annotations shown in this document.]
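Description:
pMC8b-XII2up is a level-0 part plasmid for the yeast Modular Cloning (MoClo) system, built in the pYTK001 part-entry backbone and classified as a synthetic biology vector. At 2,238 nt it is a minimal bacterial storage plasmid. It replicates in E. coli from a high-copy ColE1/pUC-type origin and is selected with chloramphenicol through a cat (chloramphenicol acetyltransferase) gene driven by its native cat promoter, with a lambda t0 terminator downstream. No yeast origin or yeast selection marker is annotated, consistent with its role as a part donor rather than a vector that is maintained in yeast.

The payload is a type 8b part carrying the 5' (upstream) homology region for the Saccharomyces cerevisiae genomic integration site XII-2. According to the depositor, this region was amplified from the EasyClone-MarkerFree toolkit. It was inserted by BsmBI Golden Gate cloning, which destroyed both BsmBI sites. The automated feature table does not annotate the homology arm, which presumably lies in the unannotated stretch between the origin and the terminator. Its exact length and boundaries are not stated.

In the MoClo scheme, level-0 parts of defined types are combined in a fixed order by Type IIS restriction-ligation into higher-level cassette or multigene plasmids. This part supplies the upstream homology arm and would be paired with a matching downstream XII-2 homology part, so that the assembled construct is flanked by targeting sequences and can integrate at XII-2 by homologous recombination. It belongs to an expansion of the yeast toolkit aimed at CRISPR-based applications, genomic integrations and combinatorial libraries.
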