Addgene plasmid #176174: pMC8b-XII2up
Purpose: yeast MoClo level-0 part plasmid type 8b containing 5' homology for integration site XII-2
Depositing lab: Florian David. Depositing organization: Chalmers University of Technology. Publication: Expansion of the Yeast Modular Cloning Toolkit for CRISPR-Based Applications, Genomic Integrations and Combinatorial Libraries. Otto M, Skrekas C, Gossing M, Gustafsson J, Siewers V, David F. ACS Synth Biol. 2021 Dec 17;10(12):3461-3474. doi: 10.1021/acssynbio.1c00408. Epub 2021 Dec 3. PubMed 34860007.
Backbone
  Vector backbone: pYTK001
  Vector type: Synthetic Biology
Growth in bacteria
  Bacterial resistance: Chloramphenicol, 25 μg/mL
  Growth temperature: 37°C
  Growth strain: DH5alpha
  Copy number: High Copy
Gene/Insert
  Gene/Insert name: 5' homology for integration site XII-2
  Species: S. cerevisiae (budding yeast)
  Cloning method: Restriction Enzyme; 5′ cloning site BsmBI (destroyed during cloning); 3′ cloning site BsmBI (destroyed during cloning)
Terms and licenses: Academic/Nonprofit Terms; Industry Terms: Not Available to Industry
Depositor comments: Constructed using the Yeast Modular Cloning Toolkit (Lee et al. ACS Synth Biol. 2015). Homologous region amplified from EasyClone-MarkerFree toolkit (Jessop-Fabre et al. Biotechnol J. 2016).
How to cite: pMC8b-XII2up was a gift from Florian David (Addgene plasmid # 176174 ; http://n2t.net/addgene:176174 ; RRID:Addgene_176174)
